>Addgene plasmid #240263 | pCDNA3.1_p53-ZF43 | addgene full sequence | sequence record 487173 | Addgene NGS Result
GACATTGATTATTGACTAGTTATTAATAGTAATCAATTACGGGGTCATTAGTTCATAGCCCATATATGGA
GTTCCGCGTTACATAACTTACGGTAAATGGCCCGCCTGGCTGACCGCCCAACGACCCCCGCCCATTGACG
TCAATAATGACGTATGTTCCCATAGTAACGCCAATAGGGACTTTCCATTGACGTCAATGGGTGGAGTATT
TACGGTAAACTGCCCACTTGGCAGTACATCAAGTGTATCATATGCCAAGTACGCCCCCTATTGACGTCAA
TGACGGTAAATGGCCCGCCTGGCATTATGCCCAGTACATGACCTTATGGGACTTTCCTACTTGGCAGTAC
ATCTACGTATTAGTCATCGCTATTACCATGGTGATGCGGTTTTGGCAGTACATCAATGGGCGTGGATAGC
GGTTTGACTCACGGGGATTTCCAAGTCTCCACCCCATTGACGTCAATGGGAGTTTGTTTTGGCACCAAAA
TCAACGGGACTTTCCAAAATGTCGTAACAACTCCGCCCCATTGACGCAAATGGGCGGTAGGCGTGTACGG
TGGGAGGTCTATATAAGCAGAGCTCTCTGGCTAACTAGAGAACCCACTGCTTACTGGCTTATCGAAATTA
ATACGACTCACTATAGGGAGACCCAAGCTGGCTAGCGCCACCATGCTTAGCAGCTCTGTTCCATCCCAAA
AGACTTATCAAGGTTCATACGGCTTTCGATTGGGTTTCCTTCATTCTGGCACAGCTAAATCCGTTACATG
CACCTATAGCCCAGCACTTAATAAAATGTTCTGTCAGCTCGCTAAAACATGTCCTGTGCAGTTGTGGGTA
GATAGTACACCACCTCCCGGAACACGTGTTAGAGCTATGGCTATATACAAACAGTCTCAACATATGACAG
AAGTTGTTCGGCGGTGTCCTCACCATGAGCGTTGTTCTGACTCAGACGGATTGGCCCCACCTCAGCATTT
GATCCGGGTGGAAGGCAATCTGCGTGTTGAGTATCTCGATGACAGAAATACATTTAGGCACTCCGTAGTT
GTGCCTTATGAACCCCCAGAGGTAGGGAGTGACTGTACTACAATACATTACAACTATATGTGTAACAGTA
GCTGCATGGGAGGAATGAATCGAAGACCCATTCTGACTATTATAACCCTGGAGGACTCCAGCGGGAACCT
CCTGGGGCGCAACTCTTTCGAAGTACGAGTATGCGCCTGTCCTGGTCGTGATCGGCGTACTGAGGAGGAA
AATCTCCGTAAAAAGGGAGAGCCCCATCACGAGCTGCCACCTGGTAGTACTAAGCGCGCTCTGCCCAATA
ACACAAGCAGCAGCCCTCAACCTAAAAAAAAACCCTTGGACGGGGAGTATTTTACTCTCCAGATTAGAGG
CAGGGAGAGGTTCGAGATGTTCCGAGAACTTAACGAGGCACTTGAACTCAAGGATGCCCAAGCAGGAAAG
GAGCCCGGTGGTTCACGGGCTCACTCATCCCACCTGAAGTCCAAAAAGGGTCAATCTACAAGTCGACACA
AAAAACTTATGTTCAAAACAGAAGGCCCCGATTCAGATTCAGGAAGTGGGGCTAGACCCGGGGAGCGCCC
CTTCCAGTGTCGCATTTGCATGCGGAACTTTTCGCGCCAGGACAGGCTTGACAGGCATACCCGTACTCAT
ACCGGTGAAAAACCGTTTCAGTGTCGGATCTGTATGCGAAATTTCTCCCAGAAGGAGCACTTGGCGGGGC
ATCTACGTACGCACACCGGCGAGAAGCCATTCCAATGCCGAATATGCATGCGCAACTTCAGTCGCCGCGA
CAACCTGAACCGGCACCTAAAAACCCACCTGAGAGGATCTTAACTCGAGTCTAGAGGGCCCGTTTAAACC
CGCTGATCAGCCTCGACTGTGCCTTCTAGTTGCCAGCCATCTGTTGTTTGCCCCTCCCCCGTGCCTTCCT
TGACCCTGGAAGGTGCCACTCCCACTGTCCTTTCCTAATAAAATGAGGAAATTGCATCGCATTGTCTGAG
TAGGTGTCATTCTATTCTGGGGGGTGGGGTGGGGCAGGACAGCAAGGGGGAGGATTGGGAAGACAATAGC
AGGCATGCTGGGGATGCGGTGGGCTCTATGGCTTCTGAGGCGGAAAGAACCAGCTGGGGCTCTAGGGGGT
ATCCCC
[124 nt withheld, positions 2177-2300]
C
[91 nt withheld, positions 2302-2392]
A
[49 nt withheld, positions 2394-2442]
CCTTTGACGTTGGAGTCCACGTTCTTT
[37 nt withheld, positions 2470-2506]
ACCCTATCTCGGTCTATTCTTTTGATTTATAAGGGATTTTGCCGATTTCGGCCTATTGGTTAAAAAATGA
GCTGATTTAACAAAAATTTAACGCGAATTAATTCTGTGGAATGTGTGTCAGTTAGGGTGTGGAAAGTCCC
CAGGCTCCCCAGCAGGCAGAAGTATGCAAAGCATGCATCTCAATTAGTCAGCAACCAGGTGTGGAAAGTC
CCCAGGCTCCCCAGCAGGCAGAAGTATGCAAAGCATGCATCTCAATTAGTCAGCAACCATAGTCCCGCCC
CTAACTCCGCCCATCCCGCCCCTAACTCCGCCCAGTTCCGCCCATTCTCCGCCCCATGGCTGACTAATTT
TTTTTATTTATGCAGAGGCCGAGGCCGCCTCTGCCTCTGAGCTATTCCAGAAGTAGTGAGGAGGCTTTTT
TGGAGGCCTAGGCTTTTGCAAAAAGCTCCCGGGAGCTTGTATATCCATTTTCGGATCTGATCAAGAGACA
GGATGAGGATCGTTTCGCATGATTGAACAAGATGGATTGCACGCAGGTTCTCCGGCCGCTTGGGTGGAGA
GGCTATTCGGCTATGACTGGGCACAACAGACAATCGGCTGCTCTGATGCCGCCGTGTTCCGGCTGTCAGC
GCAGGGGCGCCCGGTTCTTTTTGTCAAGACCGACCTGTCCGGTGCCCTGAATGAACTGCAGGACGAGGCA
GCGCGGCTATCGTGGCTGGCCACGACGGGCGTTCCTTGCGCAGCTGTGCTCGACGTTGTCACTGAAGCGG
GAAGGGACTGGCTGCTATTGGGCGAAGTGCCGGGGCAGGATCTCCTGTCATCTCACCTTGCTCCTGCCGA
GAAAGTATCCATCATGGCTGATGCAATGCGGCGGCTGCATACGCTTGATCCGGCTACCTGCCCATTCGAC
CACCAAGCGAAACATCGCATCGAGCGAGCACGTACTCGGATGGAAGCCGGTCTTGTCGATCAGGATGATC
TGGACGAAGAGCATCAGGGGCTCGCGCCAGCCGAACTGTTCGCCAGGCTCAAGGCGCGCATGCCCGACGG
CGAGGATCTCGTCGTGACCCATGGCGATGCCTGCTTGCCGAATATCATGGTGGAAAATGGCCGCTTTTCT
GGATTCATCGACTGTGGCCGGCTGGGTGTGGCGGACCGCTATCAGGACATAGCGTTGGCTACCCGTGATA
TTGCTGAAGAGCTTGGCGGCGAATGGGCTGACCGCTTCCTCGTGCTTTACGGTATCGCCGCTCCCGATTC
GCAGCGCATCGCCTTCTATCGCCTTCTTGACGAGTTCTTCTGAGCGGGACTCTGGGGTTCGAAATGACCG
ACCAAGCGACGCCCAACCTGCCATCACGAGATTTCGATTCCACCGCCGCCTTCTATGAAAGGTTGGGCTT
CGGAATCGTTTTCCGGGACGCCGGCTGGATGATCCTCCAGCGCGGGGATCTCATGCTGGAGTTCTTCGCC
CACCCCAACTTGTTTATTGCAGCTTATAATGGTTACAAATAAAGCAATAGCATCACAAATTTCACAAATA
AAGCATTTTTTTCACTGCATTCTAGTTGTGGTTTGTCCAAACTCATCAATGTATCTTATCATGTCTGTAT
ACCGTCGACCTCTAGCTAGAGCTTGGCGTAATCATGGTCATAGCTGTTTCCTGTGTGAAATTGTTATCCG
CTCACAATTCCACACAACATACGAGCCGGAAGCATAAAGTGTAAAGCCTGGGGTGCCTAATGAGTGAGCT
AACTCACATTAATTGCGTTGCGCTCACTGCCCGCTTTCCAGTCGGGAAACCTGTCGTGCCAGCTGCATTA
ATGAATCGGCCAACGCGCGGGGAGAGGCGGTTTGCGTATTGGGCGCTCTTCCGCTTCCTCGCTCACTGAC
TCGCTGCGCTCGGTCGTTCGGCTGCGGCGAGCGGTATCAGCTCACTCAAAGGCGGTAATACGGTTATCCA
CAGAATCAGGGGATAACGCAGGAAAGAACATGTGAGCAAAAGGCCAGCAAAAGGCCAGGAACCGTAAAAA
GGCCGCGTTGCTGGCGTTTTTCCATAGGCTCCGCCCCCCTGACGAGCATCACAAAAATCGACGCTCAAGT
CAGAGGTGGCGAAACCCGACAGGACTATAAAGATACCAGGCGTTTCCCCCTGGAAGCTCCCTCGTGCGCT
CTCCTGTTCCGACCCTGCCGCTTACCGGATACCTGTCCGCCTTTCTCCCTTCGGGAAGCGTGGCGCTTTC
TCATAGCTCACGCTGTAGGTATCTCAGTTCGGTGTAGGTCGTTCGCTCCAAGCTGGGCTGTGTGCACGAA
CCCCCCGTTCAGCCCGACCGCTGCGCCTTATCCGGTAACTATCGTCTTGAGTCCAACCCGGTAAGACACG
ACTTATCGCCACTGGCAGCAGCCACTGGTAACAGGATTAGCAGAGCGAGGTATGTAGGCGGTGCTACAGA
GTTCTTGAAGTGGTGGCCTAACTACGGCTACACTAGAAGAACAGTATTTGGTATCTGCGCTCTGCTGAAG
CCAGTTACCTTCGGAAAAAGAGTTGGTAGCTCTTGATCCGGCAAACAAACCACCGCTGGTAGCGGTGGTT
TTTTTGTTTGCAAGCAGCAGATTACGCGCAGAAAAAAAGGATCTCAAGAAGATCCTTTGATCTTTTCTAC
GGGGTCTGACGCTCAGTGGAACGAAAACTCACGTTAAGGGATTTTGGTCATGAGATTATCAAAAAGGATC
TTCACCTAGATCCTTTTAAATTAAAAATGAAGTTTTAAATCAATCTAAAGTATATATGAGTAAACTTGGT
CTGACAGTTACCAATGCTTAATCAGTGAGGCACCTATCTCAGCGATCTGTCTATTTCGTTCATCCATAGT
TGCCTGACTCCCCGTCGTGTAGATAACTACGATACGGGAGGGCTTACCATCTGGCCCCAGTGCTGCAATG
ATACCGCGAGACCCACGCTCACCGGCTCCAGATTTATCAGCAATAAACCAGCCAGCCGGAAGGGCCGAGC
GCAGAAGTGGTCCTGCAACTTTATCCGCCTCCATCCAGTCTATTAATTGTTGCCGGGAAGCTAGAGTAAG
TAGTTCGCCAGTTAATAGTTTGCGCAACGTTGTTGCCATTGCTACAGGCATCGTGGTGTCACGCTCGTCG
TTTGGTATGGCTTCATTCAGCTCCGGTTCCCAACGATCAAGGCGAGTTACATGATCCCCCATGTTGTGCA
AAAAAGCGGTTAGCTCCTTCGGTCCTCCGATCGTTGTCAGAAGTAAGTTGGCCGCAGTGTTATCACTCAT
GGTTATGGCAGCACTGCATAATTCTCTTACTGTCATGCCATCCGTAAGATGCTTTTCTGTGACTGGTGAG
TACTCAACCAAGTCATTCTGAGAATAGTGTATGCGGCGACCGAGTTGCTCTTGCCCGGCGTCAATACGGG
ATAATACCGCGCCACATAGCAGAACTTTAAAAGTGCTCATCATTGGAAAACGTTCTTCGGGGCGAAAACT
CTCAAGGATCTTACCGCTGTTGAGATCCAGTTCGATGTAACCCACTCGTGCACCCAACTGATCTTCAGCA
TCTTTTACTTTCACCAGCGTTTCTGGGTGAGCAAAAACAGGAAGGCAAAATGCCGCAAAAAAGGGAATAA
GGGCGACACGGAAATGTTGAATACTCATACTCTTCCTTTTTCAATATTATTGAAGCATTTATCAGGGTTA
TTGTCTCATGAGCGGATACATATTTGAATGTATTTAGAAAAATAAACAAATAGGGGTTCCGCGCACATTT
CCCCGAAAAGTGCCACCTGACGTCGACGGATCGGGAGATCTCCCGATCCCCTATGGTGCACTCTCAGTAC
AATCTGCTCTGATGCCGCATAGTTAAGCCAGTATCTGCTCCCTGCTTGTGTGTTGGAGGTCGCTGAGTAG
TGCGCGAGCAAAATTTAAGCTACAACAAGGCAAGGCTTGACCGACAATTGCATGAAGAATCTGCTTAGGG
TTAGGCGTTTTGCGCTGCTTCGCGATGTACGGGCCAGATATACGCGTT
Features (pLannotate 1.2.2; 20 found; start..end, strand, type, name):
      1..380     +  enhancer       CMV enhancer: human cytomegalovirus immediate early enhancer
    381..584     +  promoter       CMV promoter: human cytomegalovirus (CMV) immediate early promoter
    580..613     +  LTR            5' LTR (truncated) (fragment): truncated 5' long terminal repeat (LTR) from HIV-1
    629..647     +  promoter       T7 promoter: promoter for bacteriophage T7 RNA polymerase
    676..1578    +  CDS            TP53 (fragment): P53_HUMAN - Also known as P53. Experimental evidence at protein level: Swiss-Prot protein existence level 1. Acts as a tumor suppressor in many tumor types; induces growth arrest or apoptosis depending on the physiological circumstances and cell type. Involved in cell cycle regulation as a trans-activator that acts to negatively regulate cell division by controlling a set of genes required for this process. One of the activated genes is an inhibitor of cyclin-dependent kinases. Apoptosis induction seems to be mediated either by stimulation of BAX and FAS antigen expression, or by repression of
   1907..2131    +  polyA_signal   bGH poly(A) signal: bovine growth hormone polyadenylation signal
   2135..2156    +  promoter       SV40 promoter (fragment): SV40 enhancer and early promoter
   2177..2605    +  rep_origin     f1 ori (sequence partly withheld): f1 bacteriophage origin of replication; arrow indicates direction of (+) strand synthesis
   2619..2948    +  promoter       SV40 promoter: SV40 enhancer and early promoter
   3015..3806    +  CDS            neo: KKA2_KLEPN - Also known as kan, nptII. Experimental evidence at protein level: Swiss-Prot protein existence level 1. Resistance to kanamycin, neomycin, paromomycin, ribostamycin, butirosin and gentamicin B. From Klebsiella pneumoniae.
   3830..3988    +  CDS            ble (fragment): BLE_KLEPN - Experimental evidence at protein level: Swiss-Prot protein existence level 1. Binding protein with a strong affinity to the bleomycin family of antibiotics. Binds to CL990; an antimitotic-antibiotic compound. From Klebsiella pneumoniae.
   3983..4104    +  polyA_signal   SV40 poly(A) signal: SV40 polyadenylation signal
   4177..4193    -  protein_bind   lac operator: The lac repressor binds to the lac operator to inhibit transcription in E. coli. This inhibition can be relieved by adding lactose or isopropyl-β-D-thiogalactopyranoside (IPTG). lac repressor encoded by lacI
   4201..4231    -  promoter       lac promoter: promoter for the E. coli lac operon
   4246..4267    -  protein_bind   CAP binding site: CAP binding activates transcription in the presence of cAMP. E. coli catabolite activator protein
   4280..4372    -  CDS            lacI (fragment): lac repressor; lacI; The lac repressor binds to the lac operator to inhibit transcription in E. coli. This inhibition can be relieved by adding lactose or isopropyl-β-D-thiogalactopyranoside (IPTG).
   4555..5143    -  rep_origin     ori: high-copy-number ColE1/pMB1/pBR322/pUC origin of replication
   5314..6174    -  CDS            AmpR: β-lactamase; bla; confers resistance to ampicillin, carbenicillin, and related antibiotics
   6175..6279    -  promoter       AmpR promoter: bla
   6338..6390    -  misc_feature   bom (fragment): basis of mobility region from pBR322
