[The description below was written by a language model from this plasmid's Addgene catalogue record and pLannotate feature annotations shown in this document.]
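Description:
pCDNA3.1_p53-ZF43 is a mammalian expression plasmid of about 6.5 kb built on the pcDNA3.1(+) backbone. It is maintained in E. coli at high copy through a ColE1/pUC-type origin with ampicillin resistance (β-lactamase under its own promoter). An f1 origin is also present. For selection in mammalian cells it carries a neomycin phosphotransferase cassette driven by the SV40 enhancer/early promoter and terminated by an SV40 polyadenylation signal, which allows G418 selection of stable transfectants. Short annotated fragments such as the truncated HIV-1 LTR, ble, lacI and bom hits appear to be backbone remnants or partial sequence matches rather than functional elements.

The payload is a synthetic open reading frame placed between the human CMV immediate-early enhancer/promoter and the bovine growth hormone polyadenylation signal, giving constitutive expression. A T7 promoter sits just upstream of the coding region. The insert fuses a human p53 fragment, recorded as residues 93–393 and described as the DNA-binding domain, to ZF43, a synthetic component. The feature table annotates only the TP53 portion. The roughly 300 nt between it and the poly(A) signal are unannotated and presumably hold the ZF43 segment, although the record does not describe ZF43's nature or target site.

According to the depositor, the fusion forms part of a circuit for reading out Nb139-VP64 transgene activity, in work on a chimeric viral platform for directed evolution in mammalian cells. A plausible arrangement is that the ZF43 moiety tethers p53 to a reporter locus, where a p53-binding Nb139-VP64 activator can be recruited, but the record does not spell out this mechanism.
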