Addgene plasmid #240263: pCDNA3.1_p53-ZF43
Purpose: Constitutive expression (CMV promoter) of a fusion of the p53 DNA-binding domain and ZF43. Used as part of the circuit for Nb139-VP64 transgene activity.
Depositing lab: Gregory Neely. Depositing organization: University of Sydney. Publication: A chimeric viral platform for directed evolution in mammalian cells. Cole AJ, Denes CE, Moreno CL, Hunault L, Dobson T, Hesselson D, Neely GG. Nat Commun. 2025 May 7;16(1):4250. doi: 10.1038/s41467-025-59438-2. PubMed 40335481.
Backbone
  Vector backbone: pcDNA3.1(+)
  Vector type: Mammalian Expression
  Selectable markers: Neomycin (select with G418)
Growth in bacteria
  Bacterial resistance: Ampicillin, 100 μg/mL
  Growth temperature: 37°C
  Growth strain: DH5alpha
  Copy number: High Copy
Gene/Insert
  Gene/Insert name: p53-ZF43
  Species: H. sapiens (human), Synthetic
  Mutation: p53[aa93-393]
  Promoter: CMV
  Cloning method: Other
Resource information
  A portion of this plasmid was derived from a plasmid made by: IDT
Terms and licenses: Academic/Nonprofit Terms; Industry Terms: Not Available to Industry
Depositor comments: Synthesized by IDT.
How to cite: pCDNA3.1_p53-ZF43 was a gift from Gregory Neely (Addgene plasmid # 240263 ; http://n2t.net/addgene:240263 ; RRID:Addgene_240263)
